>Addgene plasmid #32673 | pISce1-memGFP | depositor full sequence | sequence record 38115 | pISce1-memGFP sequence 4135 bps
CTAAATTGTAAGCGTTAATATTTTGTTAAAATTCGCGTTAAATTTTTGTTAAATCAGCTCATTTTTTAAC
CAATAGGCCGAAATCGGCAAAATCCCTTATAAATCAAAAGAATAGACCGAGATAGGGT
[37 nt withheld, positions 129-165]
AAAGAACGTGGACTCCAACGTCAAAGG
[49 nt withheld, positions 193-241]
T
[91 nt withheld, positions 243-333]
G
[124 nt withheld, positions 335-458]
CCCATTCGCCATTCAGGCTGCGCAACTGTTGGGAAGGGCGATCGGTGCGGGCCTCTTCGCTATTACGCCA
GCTGGCGAAAGGGGGATGTGCTGCAAGGCGATTAAGTTGGGTAACGCCAGGGTTTTCCCAGTCACGACGT
TGTAAAACGACGGCCAGTGAAATTACCCTGTTATCCCTATAATACGACTCACTATAGGGCGAATTGGGTA
CCGGGCCCCCCCTCGAGGTCGACGGTATCGATAAGCTTGATATCGAATTCCTGCAGCCCGGGGGATCCGT
TTAAACACGGCCATTACGGCCAAACTCGCTCGCCCGGGCCGAACCAGTGGCTGCAGGGCCGCGCCCTTAA
ATTAATTAAGGTCGCCACCATGGTGAGCAAGGGCGAGGAGCTGTTCACCGGGGTGGTGCCCATCCTGGTC
GAGCTGGACGGCGACGTAAACGGCCACAAGTTCAGCGTGTCCGGCGAGGGCGAGGGCGATGCCACCTACG
GCAAGCTGACCCTGAAGTTCATCTGCACCACCGGCAAGCTGCCCGTGCCCTGGCCCACCCTCGTGACCAC
CCTGACCTACGGCGTGCAGTGCTTCAGCCGCTACCCCGACCACATGAAGCAGCACGACTTCTTCAAGTCC
GCCATGCCCGAAGGCTACGTCCAGGAGCGCACCATCTTCTTCAAGGACGACGGCAACTACAAGACCCGCG
CCGAGGTGAAGTTCGAGGGCGACACCCTGGTGAACCGCATCGAGCTGAAGGGCATCAACTTCAAGGAGGA
CGGCAACATCCTGGGGCACAAGCTGGAGTACAACTACAACAGCCACAACGTCTATATCATGGCCGACAAG
CAGAAGAACGGCATCAAGGTGAACTTCAAGATCCGCCACAACATCGAGGACGGCAGCGTGCAGCTCGCCG
ACCACTACCAGCAGAACACCCCCATCGGCGACGGCCCCGTGCTGCTGCCCGACAACCACTACCTGAGCAC
CCAGTCCGCCCTGAGCAAAGACCCCAACGAGAAGCGCGATCACATGGTCCTGCTGGAGTTCGTGACCGCC
GCCGGGATCACTCTCGGCATGGACGAGCTGTACAAGGGAGGAGGAAGATCTAAGCTGAACCCTCCTGATG
AGAGTGGCCCCGGCTGCATGAGCTGCAAGTGTGTGCTCTCCTGATCTAGAACTATAGTGAGTCGTATTAC
GTAGATCCAGACATGATAAAATACATTGATGAGTTTGGACAAACCACAACTAGAATGCAGTGAAAAAAAT
GCTTTATTTGTGAAATTTGTGATGCTATTGCTTTATTTGTAACCATTATAAGCTGCAATAAACAAGTTAA
CAACAACAATTGCATTCATTTTATGTTTCAGGTTCAGGGGGAGGTGTGGGAGGTTTTTTAATTCGCGGCA
CTAGTTTTAAGGGCGAATTCCAGCACACTGGCGGCCGTTACTAGTTCTAGAGCGGCCGCCACCGCGGTGG
AGCTCCAGCTTTTGTTCCCTTTAGTGAGGGTTAATTACCCTGTTATCCCTAATCATGGTCATAGCTGTTT
CCTGTGTGAAATTGTTATCCGCTCACAATTCCACACAACATACGAGCCGGAAGCATAAAGTGTAAAGCCT
GGGGTGCCTAATGAGTGAGCTAACTCACATTAATTGCGTTGCGCTCACTGCCCGCTTTCCAGTCGGGAAA
CCTGTCGTGCCAGCTGCATTAATGAATCGGCCAACGCGCGGGGAGAGGCGGTTTGCGTATTGGGCGCTCT
TCCGCTTCCTCGCTCACTGACTCGCTGCGCTCGGTCGTTCGGCTGCGGCGAGCGGTATCAGCTCACTCAA
AGGCGGTAATACGGTTATCCACAGAATCAGGGGATAACGCAGGAAAGAACATGTGAGCAAAAGGCCAGCA
AAAGGCCAGGAACCGTAAAAAGGCCGCGTTGCTGGCGTTTTTCCATAGGCTCCGCCCCCCTGACGAGCAT
CACAAAAATCGACGCTCAAGTCAGAGGTGGCGAAACCCGACAGGACTATAAAGATACCAGGCGTTTCCCC
CTGGAAGCTCCCTCGTGCGCTCTCCTGTTCCGACCCTGCCGCTTACCGGATACCTGTCCGCCTTTCTCCC
TTCGGGAAGCGTGGCGCTTTCTCATAGCTCACGCTGTAGGTATCTCAGTTCGGTGTAGGTCGTTCGCTCC
AAGCTGGGCTGTGTGCACGAACCCCCCGTTCAGCCCGACCGCTGCGCCTTATCCGGTAACTATCGTCTTG
AGTCCAACCCGGTAAGACACGACTTATCGCCACTGGCAGCAGCCACTGGTAACAGGATTAGCAGAGCGAG
GTATGTAGGCGGTGCTACAGAGTTCTTGAAGTGGTGGCCTAACTACGGCTACACTAGAAGGACAGTATTT
GGTATCTGCGCTCTGCTGAAGCCAGTTACCTTCGGAAAAAGAGTTGGTAGCTCTTGATCCGGCAAACAAA
CCACCGCTGGTAGCGGTGGTTTTTTTGTTTGCAAGCAGCAGATTACGCGCAGAAAAAAAGGATCTCAAGA
AGATCCTTTGATCTTTTCTACGGGGTCTGACGCTCAGTGGAACGAAAACTCACGTTAAGGGATTTTGGTC
ATGAGATTATCAAAAAGGATCTTCACCTAGATCCTTTTAAATTAAAAATGAAGTTTTAAATCAATCTAAA
GTATATATGAGTAAACTTGGTCTGACAGTTACCAATGCTTAATCAGTGAGGCACCTATCTCAGCGATCTG
TCTATTTCGTTCATCCATAGTTGCCTGACTCCCCGTCGTGTAGATAACTACGATACGGGAGGGCTTACCA
TCTGGCCCCAGTGCTGCAATGATACCGCGAGACCCACGCTCACCGGCTCCAGATTTATCAGCAATAAACC
AGCCAGCCGGAAGGGCCGAGCGCAGAAGTGGTCCTGCAACTTTATCCGCCTCCATCCAGTCTATTAATTG
TTGCCGGGAAGCTAGAGTAAGTAGTTCGCCAGTTAATAGTTTGCGCAACGTTGTTGCCATTGCTACAGGC
ATCGTGGTGTCACGCTCGTCGTTTGGTATGGCTTCATTCAGCTCCGGTTCCCAACGATCAAGGCGAGTTA
CATGATCCCCCATGTTGTGCAAAAAAGCGGTTAGCTCCTTCGGTCCTCCGATCGTTGTCAGAAGTAAGTT
GGCCGCAGTGTTATCACTCATGGTTATGGCAGCACTGCATAATTCTCTTACTGTCATGCCATCCGTAAGA
TGCTTTTCTGTGACTGGTGAGTACTCAACCAAGTCATTCTGAGAATAGTGTATGCGGCGACCGAGTTGCT
CTTGCCCGGCGTCAATACGGGATAATACCGCGCCACATAGCAGAACTTTAAAAGTGCTCATCATTGGAAA
ACGTTCTTCGGGGCGAAAACTCTCAAGGATCTTACCGCTGTTGAGATCCAGTTCGATGTAACCCACTCGT
GCACCCAACTGATCTTCAGCATCTTTTACTTTCACCAGCGTTTCTGGGTGAGCAAAAACAGGAAGGCAAA
ATGCCGCAAAAAAGGGAATAAGGGCGACACGGAAATGTTGAATACTCATACTCTTCCTTTTTCAATATTA
TTGAAGCATTTATCAGGGTTATTGTCTCATGAGCGGATACATATTTGAATGTATTTAGAAAAATAAACAA
ATAGGGGTTCCGCGCACATTTCCCCGAAAAGTGCCAC
Features (pLannotate 1.2.2; 18 found; start..end, strand, type, name):
     30..458     -  rep_origin     f1 ori (sequence partly withheld): f1 bacteriophage origin of replication; arrow indicates direction of (+) strand synthesis
    463..619     -  CDS            lacZα (fragment): LacZα fragment of β-galactosidase; lacZ fragment
    638..656     +  promoter       T7 promoter: promoter for bacteriophage T7 RNA polymerase
    665..736     -  misc_feature   MCS (fragment): pBluescript multiple cloning site
    828..1544    +  CDS            EGFP: EGFP is a basic (constitutively fluorescent) green fluorescent protein published in 1996, derived from Aequorea victoria. It is reported to be a rapidly-maturing weak dimer with moderate acid sensitivity.
   1560..1622    +  CDS            H-Ras (fragment): human small GTPase proto-oncoprotein
   1630..1647    -  promoter       T7 promoter (fragment): promoter for bacteriophage T7 RNA polymerase
   1652..1708    +  CDS            VP1_SV40 (fragment): Experimental evidence at protein level: Swiss-Prot protein existence level 1. Forms an icosahedral capsid with a T=7 symmetry and a 40 nm diameter. The capsid is composed of 72 pentamers linked to each other by disulfide bonds and associated with VP2 or VP3 proteins. Binds to N- glycolylneuraminic analog of the ganglioside GM1 on the cell surface to provide virion attachment to target cell (PubMed:18353982). Once attached, the virion is internalized by caveolin-mediated endocytosis and traffics to the endoplasmic reticulum. Inside the endoplasmic reticulum, the protein folding machinery isomer
   1705..1786    -  polyA_signal   SV40 poly(A) signal: SV40 polyadenylation signal
   1898..1933    -  misc_feature   MCS (fragment): pBluescript multiple cloning site
   1946..1964    -  promoter       T3 promoter: promoter for bacteriophage T3 RNA polymerase
   2010..2026    -  protein_bind   lac operator: The lac repressor binds to the lac operator to inhibit transcription in E. coli. This inhibition can be relieved by adding lactose or isopropyl-β-D-thiogalactopyranoside (IPTG). lac repressor encoded by lacI
   2034..2064    -  promoter       lac promoter: promoter for the E. coli lac operon
   2079..2100    -  protein_bind   CAP binding site: CAP binding activates transcription in the presence of cAMP. E. coli catabolite activator protein
   2113..2205    -  CDS            lacI (fragment): lac repressor; lacI; The lac repressor binds to the lac operator to inhibit transcription in E. coli. This inhibition can be relieved by adding lactose or isopropyl-β-D-thiogalactopyranoside (IPTG).
   2388..2976    -  rep_origin     ori: high-copy-number ColE1/pMB1/pBR322/pUC origin of replication
   3147..4007    -  CDS            AmpR: β-lactamase; bla; confers resistance to ampicillin, carbenicillin, and related antibiotics
   4008..4112    -  promoter       AmpR promoter: bla
