[The description below was written by a language model from this plasmid's Addgene catalogue record and pLannotate feature annotations shown in this document.]
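Description:
pISce1-memGFP is an empty-backbone vector for zebrafish transgenesis, built on the pISce1 backbone, which the feature table shows to be pBluescript-derived. It carries a high-copy ColE1/pUC origin for propagation in E. coli, an f1 origin, an ampicillin resistance gene (β-lactamase) with its own promoter, and remnants of the lacZα/lac promoter region. T7 and T3 phage promoters flank the split remains of the pBluescript multiple cloning site. The catalogue lists the backbone as about 3.5 kb, and the full deposited sequence is 4,135 nt.

The payload is a membrane-targeted GFP reporter cassette. An EGFP coding sequence is followed immediately by a short fragment of human H-Ras, and then by an SV40 polyadenylation signal. The position and length of the H-Ras fragment are consistent with the C-terminal lipid-modification (CAAX) motif commonly used to anchor fluorescent proteins to the plasma membrane, which fits the "memGFP" name. No eukaryotic promoter is annotated upstream of EGFP. Together with the empty-backbone designation and the MCS fragment just upstream, this suggests that users insert a promoter or enhancer of interest to drive the reporter, or a coding sequence to be fused to the backbone's C-terminal EGFP tag.

The name implies I-SceI meganuclease sites flanking the cassette. In that approach, co-injecting the plasmid with the enzyme into one-cell embryos improves genomic integration and germline transmission. These sites are not annotated in the feature table, however, so the record does not confirm their presence or positions.
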