Addgene plasmid #32673: pISce1-memGFP
Purpose: (Empty Backbone)
Depositing lab: Michael Tsang. Depositing organization: University of Pittsburgh (University, School of Medicine, and Cancer Institute).
Backbone
  Vector backbone: pISce1
  Backbone size (bp): 3500
  Vector type: Zebrafish Transgenesis
  Tag / fusion protein: EGFP (C terminal on backbone)
Growth in bacteria
  Bacterial resistance: Ampicillin, 100 μg/mL
  Growth temperature: 37°C
  Growth strain: DH5alpha
  Copy number: Unknown
Terms and licenses: Academic/Nonprofit Terms; Industry Terms: Not Available to Industry
How to cite: pISce1-memGFP was a gift from Michael Tsang (Addgene plasmid # 32673 ; http://n2t.net/addgene:32673 ; RRID:Addgene_32673)
