>Addgene plasmid #32673 | pISce1-memGFP | addgene partial sequence | sequence record 38689 | M13pUC-Fwd 5'-CCCAGTCACGACGTTGTAAAACG-3'
ATAATACGACTCACTATAGGGCGAATTGGGTACCGGGCCCCCCCTCGAGGTCGACGGTATCGATAAGCTT
GATATCGAATTCCTGCAGCCCGGGGGATCCGTTTAAACACGGCCATTACGGCCAAACTCGCTCGCCCGGG
CCGAACCAGTGGCTGCAGGGCCGCCTCGGCCAAAGGCTTAATTAAGGTCGCCACCATGGTGAGCAAGGGC
GAGGAGCTGTTCACCGGGGTGGTGCCCATCCTGGTCGAGCTGGACGGCGACGTAAACGGCCACAAGTTCA
GCGTGTCCGGCGAGGGCGAGGGCGATGCCACCTACGGCAAGCTGACCCTGAAGTTCATCTGCACCACCGG
CAAGCTGCCCGTGCCCTGGCCCACCCTCGTGACCACCCTGACCTACGGCGTGCAGTGCTTCAGCCGCTAC
CCCGACCACATGAAGCAGCACGACTTCTTCAAGTCCGCCATGCCCGAAGGCTACGTCCAGGAGCGCACCA
TCTTCTTCAAGGACGACGGCAACTACAAGACCCGCGCCGAGGTGAAGTTCGAGGGCGACACCCTGGTGAA
CCGCATCGAGCTGAAGGGCATCAACTTCAAGGAGGACGGCAACATCCTGGGGCACAAGCTGGAGTACAAC
TACAACAGCCACAACGTCTATATCATGGCCGACAAGCAGAAGAACGGCATCAAGGTGAACTTCAAGATCC
GCCACAACATCGAGGACGGCAGCGTGCAGCTCGCCGACCACTACCAGCAGAACACCCCCATCGGCGACGG
CCCCGTGCTGCTGCCCGACAACCACTACCTGAGCACCCAGTCCGCCCTGAGCAAAGACCCCAACGAGAAG
CGCGATCACATGGTCCTGCTGGAGTTCGTG
